>Addgene plasmid #121479 | pEGFP-N1/PD-L1_ECD | addgene full sequence | sequence record 274951 | Addgene NGS Result
TTGAGATCCTTTTTTTCTGCGCGTAATCTGCTGCTTGCAAACAAAAAAACCACCGCTACCAGCGGTGGTT
TGTTTGCCGGATCAAGAGCTACCAACTCTTTTTCCGAAGGTAACTGGCTTCAGCAGAGCGCAGATACCAA
ATACTGTTCTTCTAGTGTAGCCGTAGTTAGGCCACCACTTCAAGAACTCTGTAGCACCGCCTACATACCT
CGCTCTGCTAATCCTGTTACCAGTGGCTGCTGCCAGTGGCGATAAGTCGTGTCTTACCGGGTTGGACTCA
AGACGATAGTTACCGGATAAGGCGCAGCGGTCGGGCTGAACGGGGGGTTCGTGCACACAGCCCAGCTTGG
AGCGAACGACCTACACCGAACTGAGATACCTACAGCGTGAGCTATGAGAAAGCGCCACGCTTCCCGAAGG
GAGAAAGGCGGACAGGTATCCGGTAAGCGGCAGGGTCGGAACAGGAGAGCGCACGAGGGAGCTTCCAGGG
GGAAACGCCTGGTATCTTTATAGTCCTGTCGGGTTTCGCCACCTCTGACTTGAGCGTCGATTTTTGTGAT
GCTCGTCAGGGGGGCGGAGCCTATGGAAAAACGCCAGCAACGCGGCCTTTTTACGGTTCCTGGCCTTTTG
CTGGCCTTTTGCTCACATGTTCTTTCCTGCGTTATCCCCTGATTCTGTGGATAACCGTATTACCGCCATG
CATTAGTTATTAATAGTAATCAATTACGGGGTCATTAGTTCATAGCCCATATATGGAGTTCCGCGTTACA
TAACTTACGGTAAATGGCCCGCCTGGCTGACCGCCCAACGACCCCCGCCCATTGACGTCAATAATGACGT
ATGTTCCCATAGTAACGCCAATAGGGACTTTCCATTGACGTCAATGGGTGGAGTATTTACGGTAAACTGC
CCACTTGGCAGTACATCAAGTGTATCATATGCCAAGTACGCCCCCTATTGACGTCAATGACGGTAAATGG
CCCGCCTGGCATTATGCCCAGTACATGACCTTATGGGACTTTCCTACTTGGCAGTACATCTACGTATTAG
TCATCGCTATTACCATGGTGATGCGGTTTTGGCAGTACATCAATGGGCGTGGATAGCGGTTTGACTCACG
GGGATTTCCAAGTCTCCACCCCATTGACGTCAATGGGAGTTTGTTTTGGCACCAAAATCAACGGGACTTT
CCAAAATGTCGTAACAACTCCGCCCCATTGACGCAAATGGGCGGTAGGCGTGTACGGTGGGAGGTCTATA
TAAGCAGAGCTGGTTTAGTGAACCGTCAGATCCGCTAGCGCTACCGGACTCAGATCTCGAGATGAGGATA
TTTGCTGTCTTTATATTCATGACCTACTGGCATTTGCTGAACGCATTTACTGTCACGGTTCCCAAGGACC
TATATGTGGTAGAGTATGGTAGCAATATGACAATTGAATGCAAATTCCCAGTAGAAAAACAATTAGACCT
GGCTGCACTAATTGTCTATTGGGAAATGGAGGATAAGAACATTATTCAATTTGTGCATGGAGAGGAAGAC
CTGAAGGTTCAGCATAGTAGCTACAGACAGAGGGCCCGGCTGTTGAAGGACCAGCTCTCCCTGGGAAATG
CTGCACTTCAGATCACAGATGTGAAATTGCAGGATGCAGGGGTGTACCGCTGCATGATCAGCTATGGTGG
TGCCGACTACAAGCGAATTACTGTGAAAGTCAATGCCCCATACAACAAAATCAACCAAAGAATTTTGGTT
GTGGATCCAGTCACCTCTGAACATGAACTGACATGTCAGGCTGAGGGCTACCCCAAGGCCGAAGTCATCT
GGACAAGCAGTGACCATCAAGTCCTGAGTGGTAAGACCACCACCACCAATTCCAAGAGAGAGGAGAAGCT
TTTCAATGTGACCAGCACACTGAGAATCAACACAACAACTAATGAGATTTTCTACTGCACTTTTAGGAGA
TTAGATCCTGAGGAAAACCATACAGCTGAATTGGTCATCCCAGAACTACCTCTGGCACATCCTCCAAATG
AAAGGACTCACTTGGTAATTCTGGGAGCCATCTTATTATGCCTTGGTGTAGCACTGACATTCATCTTCGG
AATTCTGCAGTCGACGGTACCGCGGGCCCGGGATCCACCGGTCGCCACCATGGTGAGCAAGGGCGAGGAG
CTGTTCACCGGGGTGGTGCCCATCCTGGTCGAGCTGGACGGCGACGTAAACGGCCACAAGTTCAGCGTGT
CCGGCGAGGGCGAGGGCGATGCCACCTACGGCAAGCTGACCCTGAAGTTCATCTGCACCACCGGCAAGCT
GCCCGTGCCCTGGCCCACCCTCGTGACCACCCTGACCTACGGCGTGCAGTGCTTCAGCCGCTACCCCGAC
CACATGAAGCAGCACGACTTCTTCAAGTCCGCCATGCCCGAAGGCTACGTCCAGGAGCGCACCATCTTCT
TCAAGGACGACGGCAACTACAAGACCCGCGCCGAGGTGAAGTTCGAGGGCGACACCCTGGTGAACCGCAT
CGAGCTGAAGGGCATCGACTTCAAGGAGGACGGCAACATCCTGGGGCACAAGCTGGAGTACAACTACAAC
AGCCACAACGTCTATATCATGGCCGACAAGCAGAAGAACGGCATCAAGGTGAACTTCAAGATCCGCCACA
ACATCGAGGACGGCAGCGTGCAGCTCGCCGACCACTACCAGCAGAACACCCCCATCGGCGACGGCCCCGT
GCTGCTGCCCGACAACCACTACCTGAGCACCCAGTCCGCCCTGAGCAAAGACCCCAACGAGAAGCGCGAT
CACATGGTCCTGCTGGAGTTCGTGACCGCCGCCGGGATCACTCTCGGCATGGACGAGCTGTACAAGTAAA
GCGGCCGCGACTCTAGATCATAATCAGCCATACCACATTTGTAGAGGTTTTACTTGCTTTAAAAAACCTC
CCACACCTCCCCCTGAACCTGAAACATAAAATGAATGCAATTGTTGTTGTTAACTTGTTTATTGCAGCTT
ATAATGGTTACAAATAAAGCAATAGCATCACAAATTTCACAAATAAAGCATTTTTTTCACTGCATTCTAG
TTGTGGTTTGTCCAAACTCATCAATGTATCTTAAGGCGTAAATTGTAAGCGTTAATATTTTGTTAAAATT
CGCGTTAAATTTTTGTTAAATCAGCTCATTTTTTAACCAATAGGCCGAAATCGGCAAAATCCCTTATAAA
TCAAAAGAATAGACCGAGATAGGGT
[37 nt withheld, positions 3246-3282]
AAAGAACGTGGACTCCAACGTCAAAGG
[49 nt withheld, positions 3310-3358]
T
[91 nt withheld, positions 3360-3450]
G
[124 nt withheld, positions 3452-3575]
CAGGTGGCACTTTTCGGGGAAATGTGCGCGGAACCCCTATTTGTTTATTTTTCTAAATACATTCAAATAT
GTATCCGCTCATGAGACAATAACCCTGATAAATGCTTCAATAATATTGAAAAAGGAAGAGTCCTGAGGCG
GAAAGAACCAGCTGTGGAATGTGTGTCAGTTAGGGTGTGGAAAGTCCCCAGGCTCCCCAGCAGGCAGAAG
TATGCAAAGCATGCATCTCAATTAGTCAGCAACCAGGTGTGGAAAGTCCCCAGGCTCCCCAGCAGGCAGA
AGTATGCAAAGCATGCATCTCAATTAGTCAGCAACCATAGTCCCGCCCCTAACTCCGCCCATCCCGCCCC
TAACTCCGCCCAGTTCCGCCCATTCTCCGCCCCATGGCTGACTAATTTTTTTTATTTATGCAGAGGCCGA
GGCCGCCTCGGCCTCTGAGCTATTCCAGAAGTAGTGAGGAGGCTTTTTTGGAGGCCTAGGCTTTTGCAAA
GATCGATCAAGAGACAGGATGAGGATCGTTTCGCATGATTGAACAAGATGGATTGCACGCAGGTTCTCCG
GCCGCTTGGGTGGAGAGGCTATTCGGCTATGACTGGGCACAACAGACAATCGGCTGCTCTGATGCCGCCG
TGTTCCGGCTGTCAGCGCAGGGGCGCCCGGTTCTTTTTGTCAAGACCGACCTGTCCGGTGCCCTGAATGA
ACTGCAAGACGAGGCAGCGCGGCTATCGTGGCTGGCCACGACGGGCGTTCCTTGCGCAGCTGTGCTCGAC
GTTGTCACTGAAGCGGGAAGGGACTGGCTGCTATTGGGCGAAGTGCCGGGGCAGGATCTCCTGTCATCTC
ACCTTGCTCCTGCCGAGAAAGTATCCATCATGGCTGATGCAATGCGGCGGCTGCATACGCTTGATCCGGC
TACCTGCCCATTCGACCACCAAGCGAAACATCGCATCGAGCGAGCACGTACTCGGATGGAAGCCGGTCTT
GTCGATCAGGATGATCTGGACGAAGAGCATCAGGGGCTCGCGCCAGCCGAACTGTTCGCCAGGCTCAAGG
CGAGCATGCCCGACGGCGAGGATCTCGTCGTGACCCATGGCGATGCCTGCTTGCCGAATATCATGGTGGA
AAATGGCCGCTTTTCTGGATTCATCGACTGTGGCCGGCTGGGTGTGGCGGACCGCTATCAGGACATAGCG
TTGGCTACCCGTGATATTGCTGAAGAGCTTGGCGGCGAATGGGCTGACCGCTTCCTCGTGCTTTACGGTA
TCGCCGCTCCCGATTCGCAGCGCATCGCCTTCTATCGCCTTCTTGACGAGTTCTTCTGAGCGGGACTCTG
GGGTTCGAAATGACCGACCAAGCGACGCCCAACCTGCCATCACGAGATTTCGATTCCACCGCCGCCTTCT
ATGAAAGGTTGGGCTTCGGAATCGTTTTCCGGGACGCCGGCTGGATGATCCTCCAGCGCGGGGATCTCAT
GCTGGAGTTCTTCGCCCACCCTAGGGGGAGGCTAACTGAAACACGGAAGGAGACAATACCGGAAGGAACC
CGCGCTATGACGGCAATAAAAAGACAGAATAAAACGCACGGTGTTGGGTCGTTTGTTCATAAACGCGGGG
TTCGGTCCCAGGGCTGGCACTCTGTCGATACCCCACCGAGACCCCATTGGGGCCAATACGCCCGCGTTTC
TTCCTTTTCCCCACCCCACCCCCCAAGTTCGGGTGAAGGCCCAGGGCTCGCAGCCAACGTCGGGGCGGCA
GGCCCTGCCATAGCCTCAGGTTACTCATATATACTTTAGATTGATTTAAAACTTCATTTTTAATTTAAAA
GGATCTAGGTGAAGATCCTTTTTGATAATCTCATGACCAAAATCCCTTAACGTGAGTTTTCGTTCCACTG
AGCGTCAGACCCCGTAGAAAAGATCAAAGGATCTTC
Features (pLannotate 1.2.2; 16 found; start..end, strand, type, name):
      1..589     +  rep_origin     ori: high-copy-number ColE1/pMB1/pBR322/pUC origin of replication
    764..1067    +  enhancer       CMV enhancer: human cytomegalovirus immediate early enhancer
   1068..1271    +  promoter       CMV promoter: human cytomegalovirus (CMV) immediate early promoter
   1294..1321    +  misc_feature   MCS (fragment): multiple cloning site
   1322..2098    +  CDS            CD274 (fragment): PD1L1_HUMAN - Also known as B7H1, PDCD1L1, PDCD1LG1, PDL1. Experimental evidence at protein level: Swiss-Prot protein existence level 1. The PDCD1-mediated inhibitory pathway is exploited by tumors to attenuate anti-tumor immunity and escape destruction by the immune system, thereby facilitating tumor survival (PubMed:28813417, PubMed:28813410). The interaction with PDCD1/PD-1 inhibits cytotoxic T lymphocytes (CTLs) effector function (By similarity). The blockage of the PDCD1-mediated pathway results in the reversal of the exhausted T- cell phenotype and the normalization of the anti-tumor res
   2100..2136    +  misc_feature   MCS (fragment): multiple cloning site
   2150..2869    +  CDS            EGFP: the original enhanced GFP (Yang et al., 1996) mammalian codon-optimized
   2886..2969    +  CDS            large T antigen (fragment): large T antigen from SV40 (simian virus 40)
   2992..3113    +  polyA_signal   SV40 poly(A) signal: SV40 polyadenylation signal
   3147..3575    -  rep_origin     f1 ori (sequence partly withheld): f1 bacteriophage origin of replication; arrow indicates direction of (+) strand synthesis
   3602..3706    +  promoter       AmpR promoter: bla
   3708..4065    +  promoter       SV40 promoter: SV40 enhancer and early promoter
   4100..4894    +  CDS            NeoR/KanR: aminoglycoside phosphotransferase from Tn5; aph(3')-II (or nptII); confers resistance to neomycin, kanamycin, and G418 (Geneticin®)
   4915..5067    +  CDS            ble (fragment): BLE_KLEPN - Experimental evidence at protein level: Swiss-Prot protein existence level 1. Binding protein with a strong affinity to the bleomycin family of antibiotics. Binds to CL990; an antimitotic-antibiotic compound. From Klebsiella pneumoniae.
   5126..5173    +  polyA_signal   HSV TK poly(A) signal: herpes simplex virus thymidine kinase polyadenylation signal (Cole and Stacy, 1985)
   5264..5280    -  polyA_signal   bGH poly(A) signal (fragment): bovine growth hormone polyadenylation signal
