[The description below was written by a language model from this plasmid's Addgene catalogue record and pLannotate feature annotations shown in this document.]
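Description:
pEGFP-N1/PD-L1_ECD is a mammalian expression plasmid built on the Clontech pEGFP-N1 backbone, designed to express a truncated form of human PD-L1 (CD274) fused to EGFP. It replicates in E. coli from a high-copy ColE1/pUC-type origin and also carries an f1 phage origin. Selection relies on a single NeoR/KanR (Tn5 aminoglycoside phosphotransferase) gene placed behind tandem bacterial (bla-type) and SV40 early promoters and terminated by the HSV TK polyadenylation signal, so the same marker gives kanamycin resistance in bacteria and allows G418 selection of transfected mammalian cells. The SV40 promoter region normally includes the SV40 origin, which can support episomal replication in cells expressing large T antigen.

The insert, cloned between the XhoI and EcoRI sites of the multiple cloning site, is recorded as the extracellular domain plus transmembrane segment of PD-L1, meaning the cytoplasmic tail is absent. The annotated CD274 fragment spans roughly 780 bp, somewhat shorter than the nominal 900 bp in the catalogue entry, and the sequenced plasmid is about 5.5 kb against a listed 5.6 kb. Transcription is driven by the human CMV immediate early enhancer and promoter, and the PD-L1 fragment is positioned upstream of EGFP across a short stretch of residual polylinker, which should yield a C-terminal EGFP fusion ending at the SV40 poly(A) signal. The short large T antigen, ble and bGH poly(A) fragments in the feature table are most likely incidental matches to backbone sequence rather than functional parts.

The stated purpose is expression of human PD-L1 in mammalian cells. The associated work concerns PD-L1 glycosylation and stability, where a fluorescently tagged domain truncation would help track expression and localisation.
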