Addgene plasmid #121479: pEGFP-N1/PD-L1_ECD
Purpose: expression of human PD-L1 in mammalian cells
Depositing lab: Mien-Chie Hung. Publication: Glycosylation and stabilization of programmed death ligand-1 suppresses T-cell activity. Li CW, Lim SO, Xia W, Lee HH, Chan LC, Kuo CW, Khoo KH, Chang SS, Cha JH, Kim T, Hsu JL, Wu Y, Hsu JM, Yamaguchi H, Ding Q, Wang Y, Yao J, Lee CC, Wu HJ, Sahin AA, Allison JP, Yu D, Hortobagyi GN, Hung MC. Nat Commun. 2016 Aug 30;7:12632. doi: 10.1038/ncomms12632. PubMed 27572267.
Backbone
  Vector backbone: pEGFP-N1
  Backbone manufacturer: Clontech
  Backbone size w/o insert (bp): 4700
  Total vector size (bp): 5600
  Vector type: Mammalian Expression
Growth in bacteria
  Bacterial resistance: Kanamycin, 50 μg/mL
  Growth temperature: 37°C
  Growth strain: DH5alpha
  Copy number: Unknown
Gene/Insert
  Gene/Insert name: CD274 (alt name: PD-L1 ECD)
  Species: H. sapiens (human)
  Insert size (bp): 900
  Mutation: ECD+TM
  GenBank ID: 29126 29126
  Entrez Gene: CD274 (a.k.a. ADMIO5, B7-H, B7H1, PD-L1, PDCD1L1, PDCD1LG1, PDL1, hPD-L1)
  Promoter: CMV
  Tag / fusion protein: EGFP (C terminal on backbone)
  Cloning method: Restriction Enzyme; 5′ cloning site XhoI (not destroyed); 3′ cloning site EcoRI (not destroyed)
  Sequencing primers: 5′ pCMVF
Terms and licenses: Academic/Nonprofit Terms; Industry Terms: Not Available to Industry
How to cite: pEGFP-N1/PD-L1_ECD was a gift from Mien-Chie Hung (Addgene plasmid # 121479 ; http://n2t.net/addgene:121479 ; RRID:Addgene_121479)
